Addgene plasmid #215557: PM-APEX2
Purpose: Stable, inducible expression in plasma membrane
Depositing lab: Nevan Krogan. Depositing organization: University of California, San Francisco (UCSF). Publication: An automated proximity proteomics pipeline for subcellular proteome and protein interaction mapping. Zhong X, Li Q, Polacco BJ, Patil T, DiBerto JF, Vartak R, Xu J, Marley A, Foussard H, Roth BL, Eckhardt M, Von Zastrow M, Krogan NJ, Huttenhain R. bioRxiv. 2023 Apr 12:2023.04.11.536358. doi: 10.1101/2023.04.11.536358. Preprint. PubMed 37090610.
Backbone
  Vector backbone: pLVX
  Vector type: Lentiviral
Growth in bacteria
  Bacterial resistance: Ampicillin, 100 μg/mL
  Growth temperature: 37°C
  Growth strain: NEB Stable
  Copy number: High Copy
Gene/Insert
  Gene/Insert name: Lyn11-EGFP-Flag tag-APEX2-NES
  Species: H. sapiens (human)
  Cloning method: Other
Terms and licenses: Academic/Nonprofit Terms; Industry Terms: Not Available to Industry
Depositor comments: Please visit https://pubmed.ncbi.nlm.nih.gov/37090610/ for bioRxiv preprint.
How to cite: PM-APEX2 was a gift from Nevan Krogan (Addgene plasmid # 215557 ; http://n2t.net/addgene:215557 ; RRID:Addgene_215557)
