[The description below was written by a language model from this plasmid's Addgene catalogue record and pLannotate feature annotations shown in this document.]
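Description:
PM-APEX2 is a lentiviral transfer plasmid built on a pLVX backbone for stable, doxycycline-inducible expression of a plasma-membrane-targeted APEX2 peroxidase in mammalian cells. It is propagated in E. coli as a high-copy plasmid through a ColE1/pUC-type origin with ampicillin selection (AmpR). The annotated viral elements include HIV-1 LTRs, the Ψ packaging signal with a gag fragment, the RRE, cPPT/CTS and a WPRE. Together these allow the genome to be packaged, exported from the nucleus in a Rev-dependent manner, integrated and efficiently expressed.

The payload is an all-in-one Tet-On arrangement. A TRE3GS promoter drives the fusion Lyn11-EGFP-Flag-APEX2-NES, and the feature table annotates EGFP, a FLAG epitope fragment, APEX2 spanning the sequence origin, and an HIV Rev-derived nuclear export signal, followed by an SV40 polyadenylation signal. The Lyn11 motif named in the insert is not annotated separately; it is generally known as a lipid-modified membrane-anchoring sequence and presumably lies upstream of EGFP. This inducible cassette runs in the opposite orientation to the viral genome. In the viral sense, a human PGK promoter expresses the Tet-On 3G transactivator, which activates TRE3GS only when doxycycline is present, and an SV40 promoter drives puromycin resistance for selecting transduced cells.

APEX2 is an engineered soybean ascorbate peroxidase used for proximity labelling, while EGFP and FLAG allow localisation and expression to be checked. In line with the associated proximity proteomics work, the construct likely serves as a plasma-membrane spatial reference for mapping subcellular proteomes and protein interactions.
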