Features (pLannotate 1.2.2; 29 found; start..end, strand, type, name):
    141..167     +  CDS            NES: nuclear export signal from the HIV Rev protein (Fischer et al., 1995)
    354..488     -  polyA_signal   SV40 poly(A) signal: SV40 polyadenylation signal
    532..647     -  misc_feature   cPPT/CTS: central polypurine tract and central termination sequence of HIV-1 (lacking the first T)
    662..762     -  CDS            Rev (fragment): human immunodeficiency virus 1 (HIV-1) Rev protein; rev; enhances nuclear export of unspliced and incompletely spliced viral mRNAs
   1139..1372    -  misc_feature   RRE: The Rev response element (RRE) of HIV-1 allows for Rev-dependent mRNA export from the nucleus to the cytoplasm.
   1547..1885    -  CDS            HIV-1 gag (fragment): gag protein from human immunodeficiency virus 1; gag
   1869..1994    -  misc_feature   HIV-1 Ψ: packaging signal of human immunodeficiency virus type 1
   2041..2298    -  LTR            5' LTR (truncated): truncated 5' long terminal repeat (LTR) from HIV-1
   2346..2675    -  CDS            nef (fragment): NEF_HV1BR - Experimental evidence at protein level: Swiss-Prot protein existence level 1. Extracellular Nef protein targets CD4(+) T-lymphocytes for apoptosis by interacting with CXCR4 surface receptors (PubMed:14990729). From Human immunodeficiency virus type 1 group M subtype B (isolate BRU/LAI) (HIV-1).
   2842..2976    -  polyA_signal   SV40 poly(A) signal: SV40 polyadenylation signal
   3024..3128    +  promoter       AmpR promoter: bla
   3129..3989    +  CDS            AmpR: β-lactamase; bla; confers resistance to ampicillin, carbenicillin, and related antibiotics
   4160..4748    +  rep_origin     ori: high-copy-number ColE1/pMB1/pBR322/pUC origin of replication
   4931..5023    +  CDS            lacI (fragment): lac repressor; lacI; The lac repressor binds to the lac operator to inhibit transcription in E. coli. This inhibition can be relieved by adding lactose or isopropyl-β-D-thiogalactopyranoside (IPTG).
   5036..5057    +  protein_bind   CAP binding site: CAP binding activates transcription in the presence of cAMP. E. coli catabolite activator protein
   5072..5102    +  promoter       lac promoter: promoter for the E. coli lac operon
   5106..5128    +  protein_bind   lac operator (fragment): The lac repressor binds to the lac operator to inhibit transcription in E. coli. This inhibition can be relieved by adding lactose or isopropyl-β-D-thiogalactopyranoside (IPTG). lac repressor encoded by lacI
   5278..5535    -  LTR            5' LTR (truncated): truncated 5' long terminal repeat (LTR) from HIV-1
   5583..6101    -  CDS            nef (fragment): NEF_HV1BR - Experimental evidence at protein level: Swiss-Prot protein existence level 1. Extracellular Nef protein targets CD4(+) T-lymphocytes for apoptosis by interacting with CXCR4 surface receptors (PubMed:14990729). From Human immunodeficiency virus type 1 group M subtype B (isolate BRU/LAI) (HIV-1).
   6118..6706    -  misc_feature   WPRE: woodchuck hepatitis virus posttranscriptional regulatory element
   6720..7319    -  CDS            PuroR: puromycin N-acetyltransferase; pac from Streptomyces alboniger; confers resistance to puromycin
   7328..7657    -  promoter       SV40 promoter: SV40 enhancer and early promoter
   7668..8414    -  CDS            Tet-On® 3G: modified rtTA protein that binds tightly to promoters containing the tet operator in the presence of doxycycline
   8433..8943    -  promoter       hPGK promoter: human phosphoglycerate kinase 1 promoter
   8960..9327    +  promoter       TRE3GS promoter: 3rd-generation Tet-responsive promoter that can be activated by binding of Tet-On® 3G, modified to eliminate binding sites for endogenous mammalian transcription factors
   9403..10116   +  CDS            EGFP: EGFP is a basic (constitutively fluorescent) green fluorescent protein published in 1996, derived from Aequorea victoria. It is reported to be a rapidly-maturing weak dimer with moderate acid sensitivity.
  10117..10154   +  misc_feature   MCS (fragment): multiple cloning site
  10171..10192   +  CDS            3xFLAG (fragment): three tandem FLAG® epitope tags
  10191..134     +  CDS            APEX2 (fragment) (across the origin): soybean ascorbate peroxidase, engineered to serve as a monomeric tag for electron microscopy and live-cell proteomics (Lam et al., 2015) more active than the original APEX due to the A134P mutation
>Addgene plasmid #215557 | PM-APEX2 | addgene full sequence | sequence record 432521 | Addgene NGS Result
CTTCTGACAAGGCTCTTTTGTCTGACCCTGTATTCCGCCCTCTCGTTGACAAATATGCAGCGGACGAAGA
TGCCTTCTTTGCTGATTACGCTGAGGCTCACCAAAAGCTTTCCGAGCTTGGGTTTGCTGATGCCCTGCAG
CTGCCTCCCCTGGAGCGCCTGACCCTGGACTAAGGATCCAGACCACCTCCCCTGCGAGCTAAGCTGGACA
GCCAATGACGGGTAAGAGAGTGACATTTTTCACTAACCTAAGACAGGAGGGCCGTCAGAGCTACTGCCTA
ATCCAAAGACGGGTAAAAGTGATAAAAATGTATCACTCCAACCTAAGACAGGCGCAGCTTCCGAGGGATT
TGAGATCCAGACATGATAAGATACATTGATGAGTTTGGACAAACCAAAACTAGAATGCAGTGAAAAAAAT
GCCTTATTTGTGAAATTTGTGATGCTATTGCCTTATTTGTAACCATTATAAGCTGCAATAAACAAGTTAA
GTCGATAAACTGGATCTCTGCTGTCCCTGTAATAAACCCGAAAATTTTGAATTTTTGTAATTTGTTTTTG
TAATTCTTTAGTTTGTATGTCTGTTGCTATTATGTCTACTATTCTTTCCCCTGCACTGTACCCCCCAATC
CCCCCTTTTCTTTTAAAGGCGATACCGTCGAGATCCGTTCACTAATCGAATGGATCTGTCTCTGTCTCTC
TCTCCACCTTCTTCTTCTATTCCTTCGGGCCTGTCGGGTCCCCTCGGGGTTGGGAGGTGGGTCTGAAACG
ATAATGGTGAATATCCCTGCCTAACTCTATTCACTATAGAAAGTACAGCAAAAACTATTCTTAAACCTAC
CAAGCCTCCTACTATCATTATGAATAATTTTATATACCACAGCCAATTTGTTATGTTAAACCAATTCCAC
AAACTTGCCCATTTATCTAATTCCAATAATTCTTGTTCATTCTTTTCTTGCTGGTTTTGCGATTCTTCAA
TTAAGGAGTGTATTAAGCTTGTGTAATTGTTAATTTCTCTGTCCCACTCCATCCAGGTCGTGTGATTCCA
AATCTGTTCCAGAGATTTATTACTCCAACTAGCATTCCAAGGCACAGCAGTGGTGCAAATGAGTTTTCCA
GAGCAACCCCAAATCCCCAGGAGCTGTTGATCCTTTAGGTATCTTTCCACAGCCAGGATTCTTGCCTGGA
GCTGCTTGATGCCCCAGACTGTGAGTTGCAACAGATGCTGTTGCGCCTCAATAGCCCTCAGCAAATTGTT
CTGCTGCTGCACTATACCAGACAATAATTGTCTGGCCTGTACCGTCAGCGTCATTGACGCTGCGCCCATA
GTGCTTCCTGCTGCTCCCAAGAACCCAAGGAACAAAGCTCCTATTCCCACTGCTCTTTTTTCTCTCTGCA
CCACTCTTCTCTTTGCCTTGGTGGGTGCTACTCCTAATGGTTCAATTTTTACTACTTTATATTTATATAA
TTCACTTCTCCAATTGTCCCTCATATCTCCTCCTCCAGGTCTGAAGATCAGCGGCCGGCCGCTTGCTGTG
CGGTGGTCTTACTTTTGTTTTGCTCTTCCTCTATCTTGTCTAAAGCTTCCTTGGTGTCTTTTATCTCTAT
CCTTTGATGCACACAATAGAGGGTTGCTACTGTATTATATAATGATCTAAGTTCTTCTGATCCTGTCTGA
AGGGATGGTTGTAGCTGTCCCAGTATTTGTCTACAGCCTTCTGATGTTTCTAACAGGCCAGGATTAACTG
CGAATCGTTCTAGCTCCCTGCTTGCCCATACTATATGTTTTAATTTATATTTTTTCTTTCCCCCTGGCCT
TAACCGAATTTTTTCCCATCGCGATCTAATTCTCCCCCGCTTAATACTGACGCTCTCGCACCCATCTCTC
TCCTTCTAGCCTCCGCTAGTCAAAATTTTTGGCGTACTCACCAGTCGCCGCCCCTCGCCTCTTGCCGTGC
GCGCTTCAGCAAGCCGAGTCCTGCGTCGAGAGAGCTCCTCTGGTTTCCCTTTCGCTTTCAAGTCCCTGTT
CGGGCGCCACTGCTAGAGATTTTCCACACTGACTAAAAGGGTCTGAGGGATCTCTAGTTACCAGAGTCAC
ACAACAGACGGGCACACACTACTTGAAGCACTCAAGGCAAGCTTTATTGAGGCTTAAGCAGTGGGTTCCC
TAGTTAGCCAGAGAGCTCCCAGGCTCAGATCTGGTCTAACCAGAGAGACCCAGTACAGGCAAAAAGCAGC
TGCTTATATGCAGGATCTGAGGGCTCGCCACTCCCCAGTCCCGCCCAGGCCACGCCTCCCTGGAAAGTCC
CCAGCGGAAAGTCCCTTGTAGCAAGCTCGATATCAGCAGTTCTTGAAGTACTCCGGATGCAGCTCTCGGG
CCACGTGATGAAATGCTAGGCGGCTGTCAAACCTCCACTCTAACACTTCTCTCTCCGGGTCATCCATCCC
ATGCAGGCTCACAGGGTGTAACAAGCTGGTGTTCTCTCCTTTATTGGCCTCTTCTACCTTATCTGGCTCA
ACTGGTACTAGCTTGTAGCACCATCCAAAGGTCAGTGGATATCTGACCCCTGGCCCTGGTGTGTAGTTCT
GCTAATCAGGGAAGTAGCCTTGTGTGTGGTAGATCCACAGATCAAGGATATCTTGTCTTCTTTGGGAGTG
AATTAGCCCTTCCAACTACTAAGTTTGTAGTACATATTTAACAAATACAATTTCTTTAAAATGAAAATAA
TTCAGAGGAATCACAGGTTTAGAGTAAATGAAACCACAGGTAATTGGCAGTGGTAATAGGGTATGGGGTG
GGAAGTTTGGGATGATTTTGGTTAGCTTGAGTTATCCAGTTGATCCAGACATGATAAGATACATTGATGA
GTTTGGACAAACCACAACTAGAATGCAGTGAAAAAAATGCTTTATTTGTGAAATTTGTGATGCTATTGCT
TTATTTGTAACCATTATAAGCTGCAATAAACAAGTTGATCTCCCGATCCGTCGACGTCAGGTGGCACTTT
TCGGGGAAATGTGCGCGGAACCCCTATTTGTTTATTTTTCTAAATACATTCAAATATGTATCCGCTCATG
AGACAATAACCCTGATAAATGCTTCAATAATATTGAAAAAGGAAGAGTATGAGTATTCAACATTTCCGTG
TCGCCCTTATTCCCTTTTTTGCGGCATTTTGCCTTCCTGTTTTTGCTCACCCAGAAACGCTGGTGAAAGT
AAAAGATGCTGAAGATCAGTTGGGTGCACGAGTGGGTTACATCGAACTGGATCTCAACAGCGGTAAGATC
CTTGAGAGTTTTCGCCCCGAAGAACGTTTTCCAATGATGAGCACTTTTAAAGTTCTGCTATGTGGCGCGG
TATTATCCCGTATTGACGCCGGGCAAGAGCAACTCGGTCGCCGCATACACTATTCTCAGAATGACTTGGT
TGAGTACTCACCAGTCACAGAAAAGCATCTTACGGATGGCATGACAGTAAGAGAATTATGCAGTGCTGCC
ATAACCATGAGTGATAACACTGCGGCCAACTTACTTCTGACAACGATCGGAGGACCGAAGGAGCTAACCG
CTTTTTTGCACAACATGGGGGATCATGTAACTCGCCTTGATCGTTGGGAACCGGAGCTGAATGAAGCCAT
ACCAAACGACGAGCGTGACACCACGATGCCTGTAGCAATGGCAACAACGTTGCGCAAACTATTAACTGGC
GAACTACTTACTCTAGCTTCCCGGCAACAATTAATAGACTGGATGGAGGCGGATAAAGTTGCAGGACCAC
TTCTGCGCTCGGCCCTTCCGGCTGGCTGGTTTATTGCTGATAAATCTGGAGCCGGTGAGCGTGGGTCTCG
CGGTATCATTGCAGCACTGGGGCCAGATGGTAAGCCCTCCCGTATCGTAGTTATCTACACGACGGGGAGT
CAGGCAACTATGGATGAACGAAATAGACAGATCGCTGAGATAGGTGCCTCACTGATTAAGCATTGGTAAC
TGTCAGACCAAGTTTACTCATATATACTTTAGATTGATTTAAAACTTCATTTTTAATTTAAAAGGATCTA
GGTGAAGATCCTTTTTGATAATCTCATGACCAAAATCCCTTAACGTGAGTTTTCGTTCCACTGAGCGTCA
GACCCCGTAGAAAAGATCAAAGGATCTTCTTGAGATCCTTTTTTTCTGCGCGTAATCTGCTGCTTGCAAA
CAAAAAAACCACCGCTACCAGCGGTGGTTTGTTTGCCGGATCAAGAGCTACCAACTCTTTTTCCGAAGGT
AACTGGCTTCAGCAGAGCGCAGATACCAAATACTGTTCTTCTAGTGTAGCCGTAGTTAGGCCACCACTTC
AAGAACTCTGTAGCACCGCCTACATACCTCGCTCTGCTAATCCTGTTACCAGTGGCTGCTGCCAGTGGCG
ATAAGTCGTGTCTTACCGGGTTGGACTCAAGACGATAGTTACCGGATAAGGCGCAGCGGTCGGGCTGAAC
GGGGGGTTCGTGCACACAGCCCAGCTTGGAGCGAACGACCTACACCGAACTGAGATACCTACAGCGTGAG
CTATGAGAAAGCGCCACGCTTCCCGAAGGGAGAAAGGCGGACAGGTATCCGGTAAGCGGCAGGGTCGGAA
CAGGAGAGCGCACGAGGGAGCTTCCAGGGGGAAACGCCTGGTATCTTTATAGTCCTGTCGGGTTTCGCCA
CCTCTGACTTGAGCGTCGATTTTTGTGATGCTCGTCAGGGGGGCGGAGCCTATGGAAAAACGCCAGCAAC
GCGGCCTTTTTACGGTTCCTGGCCTTTTGCTGGCCTTTTGCTCACATGTTCTTTCCTGCGTTATCCCCTG
ATTCTGTGGATAACCGTATTACCGCCTTTGAGTGAGCTGATACCGCTCGCCGCAGCCGAACGACCGAGCG
CAGCGAGTCAGTGAGCGAGGAAGCGGAAGAGCGCCCAATACGCAAACCGCCTCTCCCCGCGCGTTGGCCG
ATTCATTAATGCAGCTGGCACGACAGGTTTCCCGACTGGAAAGCGGGCAGTGAGCGCAACGCAATTAATG
TGAGTTAGCTCACTCATTAGGCACCCCAGGCTTTACACTTTATGCTTCCGGCTCGTATGTTGTGTGGAAT
TGTGAGCGGATAACAATTTCACACAGGAAACAGCTATGACCATGATTACGCCAAGCTCTAGCTAGAGGTC
GACGGTAAACGCTAGCAATGTCAAGGCCTCTCACTCTCTGATATTCATTTCTTTGCAAGTTATAAATACT
GAATAATAAGATGACATGAACTACTACTGCTAGAGATTTTCCACACTGACTAAAAGGGTCTGAGGGATCT
CTAGTTACCAGAGTCACACAACAGACGGGCACACACTACTTGAAGCACTCAAGGCAAGCTTTATTGAGGC
TTAAGCAGTGGGTTCCCTAGTTAGCCAGAGAGCTCCCAGGCTCAGATCTGGTCTAACCAGAGAGACCCAG
TACAGGCAAAAAGCAGCTGCTTATATGCAGGATCTGAGGGCTCGCCACTCCCCAGTCCCGCCCAGGCCAC
GCCTCCCTGGAAAGTCCCCAGCGGAAAGTCCCTTGTAGCAAGCTCGATATCAGCAGTTCTTGAAGTACTC
CGGATGCAGCTCTCGGGCCACGTGATGAAATGCTAGGCGGCTGTCAAACCTCCACTCTAACACTTCTCTC
TCCGGGTCATCCATCCCATGCAGGCTCACAGGGTGTAACAAGCTGGTGTTCTCTCCTTTATTGGCCTCTT
CTACCTTATCTGGCTCAACTGGTACTAGCTTGTAGCACCATCCAAAGGTCAGTGGATATCTGACCCCTGG
CCCTGGTGTGTAGTTCTGCTAATCAGGGAAGTAGCCTTGTGTGTGGTAGATCCACAGATCAAGGATATCT
TGTCTTCGTTGGGAGTGAATTAGCCCTTCCAGTCCCCTCTTTTCTTTTAAAAAGTGGCTAAGATCTACAG
CTGCCTTGTAAGTCATTGGTCTTAAAGGTACCTGAGGTGTGACTGGAAAACCCACCTCCTCCTCCTCTTG
TGCTTCTAGCCAGGCACAATCAGCATTGGTAGCTGCTGTATTGCTACTTGTGATTGCTCCATGTTTTTCT
AGGTCTCGACTGCAGAATTAATTCCAGGCGGGGAGGCGGCCCAAAGGGAGATCCGACTCGTCTGAGGGCG
AAGGCGAAGACGCGGAAGAGGCCGCAGAGCCGGCAGCAGGCCGCGGGAAGGAAGGTCCGCTGGATTGAGG
GCCGAAGGGACGTAGCAGAAGGACGTCCCGCGCAGAATCCAGGTGGCAACACAGGCGAGCAGCCATGGAA
AGGACGTCAGCTTCCCCGACAACACCACGGAATTGTCAGTGCCCAACAGCCGAGCCCCTGTCCAGCAGCG
GGCAAGGCAGGCGGCGATGAGTTCCGCCGTGGCAATAGGGAGGGGGAAAGCGAAAGTCCCGGAAAGGAGC
TGACAGGTGGTGGCAATGCCCCAACCAGTGGGGGTTGCGTCAGCAAACACAGTGCACACCACGCCACGTT
GCCTGACAACGGGCCACAACTCCTCATAAAGAGACAGCAACCAGGATTTATACAAGGAGGAGAAAATGAA
AGCCATACGGGAAGCAATAGCATGATACAAAGGCATTAAAGCAGCGTATCCACATAGCGTAAAAGGAGCA
ACATAGTTAAGAATACCAGTCAATCTTTCACAAATTTTGTAATCCAGAGGTTGATTGTTCCAGACGCGTT
CAGGCACCGGGCTTGCGGGTCATGCACCAGGTGCGCGGTCCTTCGGGCACCTCGACGTCGGCGGTGACGG
TGAAGCCGAGCCGCTCGTAGAAGGGGAGGTTGCGGGGCGCGGAGGTCTCCAGGAAGGCGGGCACCCCGGC
GCGCTCGGCCGCCTCCACTCCGGGGAGCACGACGGCGCTGCCCAGACCCTTGCCCTGGTGGTCGGGCGAG
ACGCCGACGGTGGCCAGGAACCACGCGGGCTCCTTGGGCCGGTGCGGCGCCAGGAGGCCTTCCATCTGTT
GCTGCGCGGCCAGCCGGGAACCGCTCAACTCGGCCATGCGCGGGCCGATCTCGGCGAACACCGCCCCCGC
TTCGACGCTCTCCGGCGTGGTCCAGACCGCCACCGCGGCGCCGTCGTCCGCGACCCACACCTTGCCGATG
TCGAGCCCGACGCGCGTGAGGAAGAGTTCTTGCAGCTCGGTGACCCGCTCGATGTGGCGGTCCGGGTCGA
CGGTGTGGCGCGTGGCGGGGTAGTCGGCGAACGCGGCGGCGAGGGTGCGTACGGCCCGGGGGACGTCGTC
GCGGGTGGCGAGGCGCACCGTGGGCTTGTACTCGGTCATGGTCGCGTTTTGCAAAAGCCTAGGCCTCCAA
AAAAGCCTCCTCACTACTTCTGGAATAGCTCAGAGGCCGAGGCGGCCTCGGCCTCTGCATAAATAAAAAA
AATTAGTCAGCCATGGGGCGGAGAATGGGCGGAACTGGGCGGAGTTAGGGGCGGGATGGGCGGAGTTAGG
GGCGGGACTATGGTTGCTGACTAATTGAGATGCATGCTTTGCATACTTCTGCCTGCTGGGGAGCCTGGGG
ACTTTCCACACCTGGTTGCTGACTAATTGAGATGCATGCTTTGCATACTTCTGCCTGCTGGGGAGCCTGG
GGACTTTCCACACCCTAACTGACACACATTCGCGCGTTTACCCGGGGAGCATGTCAAGGTCAAAATCGTC
AAGAGCGTCAGCAGGCAGCATATCAAGGTCAAAGTCGTCAAGGGCATCGGCTGGGAGCATGTCTAAGTCA
AAATCGTCAAGGGCGTCGGTCGGCCCGCCGCTTTCGCACTTTAGCTGTTTCTCCAGGCCACATATGATTA
GTTCCAGGCCGAAAAGGAAGGCAGGTTCGGCTCCCTGCCGGTCGAACAGCTCAATTGCTTGTTTCAGAAG
TGGGGGCATAGAATCGGTGGTAGGTGTCTCTCTTTCCTCTTTTGCTACTTGATGCTCCTGTTCCTCCAAT
ACGCAGCCCAGTGTAAAGTGGCCCACGGCGGACAGAGCGTACAGTGCGTTCTCCAGGGAGAAGCCTTGCT
GACACAGGAACGCGAGCTGATTTTCCAGGGTTTCGTACTGTTTCTCTGTTGGGCGGGTGCCGAGATGCAC
TTTAGCCCCGTCGCGATGTGAGAGGAGAGCACAGCGGTATGACTTGGCGTTGTTCCGCAGAAAGTCTTGC
CATGACTCGCCTTCCAGGGGGCAGGAGTGGGTATGATGCCTGTCCAGCATCTCGATTGGCAGGGCATCGA
GCAGGGCCCGCTTGTTCTTCACGTGCCAGTACAGGGTAGGCTGCTCAACTCCCAGCTTTTGAGCGAGTTT
CCTTGTCGTCAGGCCTTCGATACCGACTCCATTGAGTAATTCCAGAGCAGAGTTTATGACTTTGCTCTTG
TCCAGTCTAGACATGGTAATTCGATGATCCCCCTGGGGAGAGAGGTCGGTGATTCGGTCAACGAGGGAGC
CGACTGCCGACGTGCGCTCCGGAGGCTTGCAGAATGCGGAACACCGCGCGGGCAGGAACAGGGCCCACAC
TACCGCCCCACACCCCGCCTCCCGCACCGCCCCTTCCCGGCCGCTGCTCTCGGCGCGCCCTGCTGAGCAG
CCGCTATTGGCCACAGCCCATCGCGGTCGGCGCGCTGCCATTGCTCCCTGGCGCTGTCCGTCTGCGAGGG
TACTAGTGAGACGTGCGGCTTCCGTTTGTCACGTCCGGCACGCCGCGAACCGCAAGGAACCTTCCCGACT
TAGGGGCGGAGCAGGAAGCGTCGCCGGGGGGCCCACAAGGGTAGCGGCGAAGATCCGGGTGACGCTGCGA
ACGGACGTGAAGAATGTGCGAGACCCAGGGTCGGCGCCGCTGCGTTTCCCGGAACCACGCCCAGAGCAGC
CGCGTCCCTGCGCAAACCCAGGGCTGCCTTGGAAAAGGCGCAACCCCAACCCCGTGGAATTATCACCTCG
AGTTTACTCCCTATCAGTGATAGAGAACGTATGAAGAGTTTACTCCCTATCAGTGATAGAGAACGTATGC
AGACTTTACTCCCTATCAGTGATAGAGAACGTATAAGGAGTTTACTCCCTATCAGTGATAGAGAACGTAT
GACCAGTTTACTCCCTATCAGTGATAGAGAACGTATCTACAGTTTACTCCCTATCAGTGATAGAGAACGT
ATATCCAGTTTACTCCCTATCAGTGATAGAGAACGTATAAGCTTTGCTTATGTAAACCAGGGCGCCTATA
AAAGAGTGCTGATTTTTTGAGTAAACTTCAATTCCACAACACTTTTGTCTTATACCAACTTTCCGTACCA
CTTCCTACCCTCGTAAAGAATTCACCATGGGATGTATAAAATCAAAAGGGAAAGACAGCGCGGATAGTGC
TGGTAGTGCTGGTAGTGCTGGTGTGAGCAAGGGCGAGGAGCTGTTCACCGGGGTGGTGCCCATCCTGGTC
GAGCTGGACGGCGACGTAAACGGCCACAAGTTCAGCGTGTCCGGCGAGGGCGAGGGCGATGCCACCTACG
GCAAGCTGACCCTGAAGTTCATCTGCACCACCGGCAAGCTGCCCGTGCCCTGGCCCACCCTCGTGACCAC
CCTGACCTACGGCGTGCAGTGCTTCAGCCGCTACCCCGACCACATGAAGCAGCACGACTTCTTCAAGTCC
GCCATGCCCGAAGGCTACGTCCAGGAGCGCACCATCTTCTTCAAGGACGACGGCAACTACAAGACCCGCG
CCGAGGTGAAGTTCGAGGGCGACACCCTGGTGAACCGCATCGAGCTGAAGGGCATCGACTTCAAGGAGGA
CGGCAACATCCTGGGGCACAAGCTGGAGTACAACTACAACAGCCACAACGTCTATATCATGGCCGACAAG
CAGAAGAACGGCATCAAGGTGAACTTCAAGATCCGCCACAACATCGAGGACGGCAGCGTGCAGCTCGCCG
ACCACTACCAGCAGAACACCCCCATCGGCGACGGCCCCGTGCTGCTGCCCGACAACCACTACCTGAGCAC
CCAGTCCGCCCTGAGCAAAGACCCCAACGAGAAGCGCGATCACATGGTCCTGCTGGAGTTCGTGACCGCC
GCCGGGATCACTCTCGGCATGGACGAGCTGTACAAGTCCGGACTCAGAACTCGAGCTCAAGCTTCGAATT
CTGCGGCCGCCACCATGGACTACAAGGATGACGACGATAAGGGAAAGTCTTACCCAACTGTGAGTGCTGA
TTACCAGGACGCCGTTGAGAAGGCGAAGAAGAAGCTCAGAGGCTTCATCGCTGAGAAGAGATGCGCTCCT
CTAATGCTCCGTTTGGCATTCCACTCTGCTGGAACCTTTGACAAGGGCACGAAGACCGGTGGACCCTTCG
GAACCATCAAGCACCCTGCCGAACTGGCTCACAGCGCTAACAACGGTCTTGACATCGCTGTTAGGCTTTT
GGAGCCACTCAAGGCGGAGTTCCCTATTTTGAGCTACGCCGATTTCTACCAGTTGGCTGGCGTTGTTGCC
GTTGAGGTCACGGGTGGACCTAAGGTTCCATTCCACCCTGGAAGAGAGGACAAGCCTGAGCCACCACCAG
AGGGTCGCTTGCCCGATCCCACTAAGGGTTCTGACCATTTGAGAGATGTGTTTGGCAAAGCTATGGGGCT
TACTGACCAAGATATCGTTGCTCTATCTGGGGGTCACACTATTGGAGCTGCACACAAGGAGCGTTCTGGA
TTTGAGGGTCCCTGGACCTCTAATCCTCTTATTTTCGACAACTCATACTTCACGGAGTTGTTGAGTGGTG
AGAAGGAAGGTCTCCTTCAGCTAC
